Addgene plasmid #176029: pPBbsr2-Raichu-454HRasCT
Purpose: A FRET biosensor for HRas activity
Depositing lab: Michiyuki Matsuda. Publication: A feedback loop between lamellipodial extension and HGF-ERK signaling specifies leader cells during collective cell migration. Hino N, Matsuda K, Jikko Y, Maryu G, Sakai K, Imamura R, Tsukiji S, Aoki K, Terai K, Hirashima T, Trepat X, Matsuda M. Dev Cell. 2022 Oct 10;57(19):2290-2304.e7. doi: 10.1016/j.devcel.2022.09.003. Epub 2022 Sep 28. PubMed 36174555.
Backbone
  Vector backbone: pPB
  Backbone size w/o insert (bp): 6800
  Total vector size (bp): 7928
  Vector type: Mammalian Expression
  Selectable markers: Blasticidin
Growth in bacteria
  Bacterial resistance: Ampicillin, 100 μg/mL
  Growth temperature: 37°C
  Growth strain: DH5alpha
  Copy number: Unknown
Gene/Insert
  Gene/Insert name: Raichu-Ras-HRasCT
  Species: Synthetic
  Insert size (bp): 2287
Terms and licenses: Academic/Nonprofit Terms; Industry Terms: Not Available to Industry
How to cite: pPBbsr2-Raichu-454HRasCT was a gift from Michiyuki Matsuda (Addgene plasmid # 176029 ; http://n2t.net/addgene:176029 ; RRID:Addgene_176029)
