[The description below was written by a language model from this plasmid's Addgene catalogue record and pLannotate feature annotations shown in this document.]
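Description:
pPBbsr2-Raichu-454HRasCT is a mammalian expression plasmid on the pPB backbone that encodes a genetically encoded FRET biosensor for HRas activity. The pPB name suggests a piggyBac transposon vector, but the feature table does not annotate any transposon terminal repeats, so this cannot be confirmed from the record. In bacteria the plasmid is maintained through a high-copy ColE1/pUC-type origin and an ampicillin resistance gene. It also carries an f1 origin and cloning-vector remnants, including lacZα and lacI fragments, lac promoter/operator elements, and T7 and T3 promoters. The catalogue lists a total size of 7,928 bp, whereas the sequenced record behind the feature table is 9,062 nt. The record does not explain this discrepancy.

The payload is driven by a CAG-type promoter arrangement consisting of the CMV enhancer, the chicken β-actin promoter and a chimeric β-actin/β-globin intron. The synthetic Raichu-Ras-HRasCT open reading frame is a single chain. It runs from the yellow fluorescent protein YPet through an H-Ras fragment, a RAF1 fragment (presumably its Ras-binding region) and the cyan fluorescent protein Turquoise-GL, and ends in a short H-Ras C-terminal fragment. In sensors of this design, GTP loading of the Ras module promotes intramolecular binding to the RAF1 segment. That binding brings the cyan donor and yellow acceptor together and raises FRET. The H-Ras C-terminal tail is expected to target the probe to the membranes where H-Ras normally resides. Downstream, an EMCV IRES links the blasticidin S deaminase gene (bsr) to the same transcript, which ends at a bGH polyadenylation signal, so blasticidin selection enriches for cells expressing the sensor. The construct is suited to making stable reporter lines for live imaging of Ras activity, and the associated publication concerns collective cell migration.
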