Features (pLannotate 1.2.2; 27 found; start..end, strand, type, name):
     30..458     -  rep_origin     f1 ori (sequence partly withheld): f1 bacteriophage origin of replication; arrow indicates direction of (+) strand synthesis
    463..618     -  CDS            lacZα (fragment): LacZα fragment of β-galactosidase; lacZ fragment
    626..644     +  promoter       T7 promoter: promoter for bacteriophage T7 RNA polymerase
   1011..1390    +  enhancer       CMV enhancer: human cytomegalovirus immediate early enhancer
   1392..1667    +  promoter       chicken β-actin promoter: No description available
   1668..2684    +  intron         chimeric intron: chimera between introns from chicken β-actin and rabbit β-globin
   2754..3467    +  CDS            YPet: YPet is a basic (constitutively fluorescent) yellow fluorescent protein published in 2005, derived from Aequorea victoria. It has moderate acid sensitivity.
   3474..3989    +  CDS            H-Ras (fragment) (sequence partly withheld): human small GTPase proto-oncoprotein
   4008..4250    +  CDS            RAF1 (fragment): RAF1_HUMAN - Also known as RAF. Experimental evidence at protein level: Swiss-Prot protein existence level 1. Serine/threonine-protein kinase that acts as a regulatory link between the membrane-associated Ras GTPases and the MAPK/ERK cascade, and this critical regulatory link functions as a switch determining cell fate decisions including proliferation, differentiation, apoptosis, survival and oncogenic transformation. RAF1 activation initiates a mitogen-activated protein kinase (MAPK) cascade that comprises a sequential phosphorylation of the dual-specific MAPK kinases (MAP2K1/MEK1 and MAP2K2
   4260..4970    +  CDS            Turquoise-GL: Turquoise-GL is a basic (constitutively fluorescent) cyan fluorescent protein published in 2010, derived from Aequorea victoria.
   4977..5039    +  CDS            H-Ras (fragment): human small GTPase proto-oncoprotein
   5114..5675    +  misc_feature   IRES: internal ribosome entry site (IRES) of the encephalomyocarditis virus (EMCV)
   5684..6103    +  CDS            bsr: BSR_BACCE - Experimental evidence at protein level: Swiss-Prot protein existence level 1. Catalyzes the deamination of the cytosine moiety of the antibiotics blasticidin S, cytomycin and acetylblasticidin S. From Bacillus cereus.
   6152..6376    +  polyA_signal   bGH poly(A) signal: bovine growth hormone polyadenylation signal
   6380..6396    +  promoter       SV40 promoter (fragment): SV40 enhancer and early promoter
   6447..6463    -  protein_bind   lac operator: The lac repressor binds to the lac operator to inhibit transcription in E. coli. This inhibition can be relieved by adding lactose or isopropyl-β-D-thiogalactopyranoside (IPTG). lac repressor encoded by lacI
   6471..6501    -  promoter       lac promoter: promoter for the E. coli lac operon
   6516..6537    -  protein_bind   CAP binding site: CAP binding activates transcription in the presence of cAMP. E. coli catabolite activator protein
   6550..6589    -  CDS            lacI (fragment): lac repressor; lacI; The lac repressor binds to the lac operator to inhibit transcription in E. coli. This inhibition can be relieved by adding lactose or isopropyl-β-D-thiogalactopyranoside (IPTG).
   6874..6892    -  promoter       T3 promoter: promoter for bacteriophage T3 RNA polymerase
   6937..6953    -  protein_bind   lac operator: The lac repressor binds to the lac operator to inhibit transcription in E. coli. This inhibition can be relieved by adding lactose or isopropyl-β-D-thiogalactopyranoside (IPTG). lac repressor encoded by lacI
   6961..6991    -  promoter       lac promoter: promoter for the E. coli lac operon
   7006..7027    -  protein_bind   CAP binding site: CAP binding activates transcription in the presence of cAMP. E. coli catabolite activator protein
   7040..7132    -  CDS            lacI (fragment): lac repressor; lacI; The lac repressor binds to the lac operator to inhibit transcription in E. coli. This inhibition can be relieved by adding lactose or isopropyl-β-D-thiogalactopyranoside (IPTG).
   7315..7903    -  rep_origin     ori: high-copy-number ColE1/pMB1/pBR322/pUC origin of replication
   8074..8934    -  CDS            AmpR: β-lactamase; bla; confers resistance to ampicillin, carbenicillin, and related antibiotics
   8935..9039    -  promoter       AmpR promoter: bla
>Addgene plasmid #176029 | pPBbsr2-Raichu-454HRasCT | addgene full sequence | sequence record 346755 | Addgene NGS Result
CTAAATTGTAAGCGTTAATATTTTGTTAAAATTCGCGTTAAATTTTTGTTAAATCAGCTCATTTTTTAAC
CAATAGGCCGAAATCGGCAAAATCCCTTATAAATCAAAAGAATAGACCGAGATAGGGT
[37 nt withheld, positions 129-165]
AAAGAACGTGGACTCCAACGTCAAAGG
[49 nt withheld, positions 193-241]
T
[91 nt withheld, positions 243-333]
G
[124 nt withheld, positions 335-458]
CCCATTCGCCATTCAGGCTGCGCAACTGTTGGGAAGGGCGATCGGTGCGGGCCTCTTCGCTATTACGCCA
GCTGGCGAAAGGGGGATGTGCTGCAAGGCGATTAAGTTGGGTAACGCCAGGGTTTTCCCAGTCACGACGT
TGTAAAACGACGGCCAGTGAGCGCGCGTAATACGACTCACTATAGGGCGAATTGGGGCGCGCCATTCTAG
ATTAACCCTAGAAAGATAGTCTGCGTAAAATTGACGCATGCATTCTTGAAATATTGCTCTCTCTTTCTAA
ATAGCGCGAATCCGTCGCTGTGCATTTAGGACATCTCAGTCGCCGCTTGGAGCTCCCGTGAGGCGTGCTT
GTCAATGCGGTAAGTGTCACTGATTTTGAACTATAACGACCGCGTGAGTCAAAATGACGCATGATTATCT
TTTACGTGACTTTTAAGATTTAACTCATACGATAATTATATTGTTATTTCATGTTCTACTTACGTGATAA
CTTATTATATATATATTTTCTTGTTATAGATATCAACTAGAATGCTAGCATGGGCCCATCTCGACATTGA
TTATTGACTAGTTATTAATAGTAATCAATTACGGGGTCATTAGTTCATAGCCCATATATGGAGTTCCGCG
TTACATAACTTACGGTAAATGGCCCGCCTGGCTGACCGCCCAACGACCCCCGCCCATTGACGTCAATAAT
GACGTATGTTCCCATAGTAACGCCAATAGGGACTTTCCATTGACGTCAATGGGTGGAGTATTTACGGTAA
ACTGCCCACTTGGCAGTACATCAAGTGTATCATATGCCAAGTACGCCCCCTATTGACGTCAATGACGGTA
AATGGCCCGCCTGGCATTATGCCCAGTACATGACCTTATGGGACTTTCCTACTTGGCAGTACATCTACGT
ATTAGTCATCGCTATTACCATGGTCGAGGTGAGCCCCACGTTCTGCTTCACTCTCCCCATCTCCCCCCCC
TCCCCACCCCCAATTTTGTATTTATTTATTTTTTAATTATTTTGTGCAGCGATGGGGGCGGGGGGGGGGG
GGGSGCGCGCCRGGSGGGGSGGGGSGGGGSGRGGGGSGGGGSGGGGSGRGGCGGAGAGGTGCGGCGGCAG
CCAATCAGAGCGGCGCGCTCCGAAAGTTTCCTTTTATGGCGAGGCGGCGGCGGCGGCGGCCCTATAAAAA
GCGAAGCGCGCGGCGGGCGGGAGTCGCTGCGCGCTGCCTTCGCCCCGTGCCCCGCTCCGCCGCCGCCTCG
CGCCGCCCGCCCCGGCTCTGACTGACCGCGTTACTCCCACAGGTGAGCGGGCGGGACGGCCCTTCTCCTC
CGGGCTGTAATTAGCGCTTGGTTTAATGACGGCTTGTTTCTTTTCTGTGGCTGCGTGAAAGCCTTGAGGG
GCTCCGGGAGGGCCCTTTGTGCGGGGGGAGCGGCTCGGGGGGTGCGTGCGTGTGTGTGTGCGTGGGGAGC
GCCGCGTGCGGCTCCGCGCTGCCCGGCGGCTGTGAGCGCTGCGGGCGCGGCGCGGGGCTTTGTGCGCTCC
GCAGTGTGCGCGAGGGGAGCGCGGCCGGGGGCGGTGCCCCGCGGTGCGGGGGGGGCTGCGAGGGGAACAA
AGGCTGCGTGCGGGGTGTGTGCGTGGGGGGGTGAGCAGGGGGTGTGGGCGCGTCGGTCGGGCTGCAACCC
CCCCTGCACCCCCCTCCCCGAGTTGCTGAGCACGGCCCGGCTTCGGGTGCGGGGCTCCGTACGGGGCGTG
GCGCGGGGCTCGCCGTGCCGGGCGGGGGGTGGCGGCAGGTGGGGGTGCCGGGCGGGGCGGGGCCGCCTCG
GGCCGGGGAGGGCTCGGGGGAGGGGCGCGGCGGCCCCCGGAGCGCCGGCGGCTGTCGAGGCGCGGCGAGC
CGCAGCCATTGCCTTTTATGGTAATCGTGCGAGAGGGCGCAGGGACTTCCTTTGTCCCAAATCTGTGCGG
AGCCGAAATCTGGGAGGCGCCGCCGCACCCCCTCTAGCGGGCGCGGGGCGAAGCGGTGCGGCGCCGGCAG
GAAGGAAATGGGCGGGGAGGGCCTTCGTGCGTCGCCGCGCCGCCGTCCCCTTCTCCCTCTCCAGCCTCGG
GGCTGTCCGCGGGGGGACGGCTGCCTTCGGGGGGGACGGGGCAGGGCGGGGTTCGGCTTCTGGCGTGTGA
CCGGCGGCTCTAGAGCCTCTGCTAACCATGTTCATGCCTTCTTCTTTTTCCTACAGCTCCTGGGCAACGT
GCTGGTTATTGTGCTGTCTCATCATTTTGGCAAAGAATTGGGATCCGAATTCGGCATGGTGAGCAAGGGC
GAGGAGCTGTTCACCGGGGTGGTGCCCATCCTGGTCGAGCTGGACGGCGACGTAAACGGCCACAAGTTCA
GCGTGTCCGGCGAGGGCGAGGGCGATGCCACCTACGGCAAGCTGACCCTGAAGCTTCTATGCACCACCGG
CAAGCTGCCCGTGCCCTGGCCCACCCTCGTGACCACCCTGGGCTACGGCCTGCAGTGCTTCGCCCGCTAC
CCCGACCACATGAAGCAGCACGACTTCTTCAAGTCCGCCATGCCCGAAGGCTACGTCCAGGAGCGCACCA
TCTTCTTCAAGGACGACGGCAACTACAAGACCCGCGCCGAGGTGAAGTTCGAGGGCGACACCCTGGTGAA
CCGCATCGAGCTGAAGGGCATCGACTTCAAGGAGGACGGCAACATCCTGGGGCACAAGCTGGAGTACAAC
TACAACAGCCACAACGTCTATATCACCGCCGACAAGCAGAAGAACGGCATCAAGGCCAACTTCAAGATCC
GCCACAACATCGAGGACGGCGGCGTGCAGCTCGCCGACCACTACCAGCAGAACACCCCCATCGGCGACGG
CCCCGTGCTGCTGCCCGACAACCACTACCTGAGCTACCAGTCCGCCCTGTTCAAAGACCCCAACGAGAAG
CGCGATCACATGGTCCTGCTGGAGTTCCTGACCGCCGCCGGGATCACTGAGGGCATGAACGAGCTGTACC
TCGAG
[498 nt withheld, positions 3474-3971]
AAGCTGCGGAAGCTGAACGGCTCCGGAGGTGGTACCCCTTCTAAGACAAGCAACACTATCCGTGTTTTCT
TGCCGAACAAGCAAAGAACAGTGGTCAATGTGCGAAATGGAATGAGCTTGCATGACTGCCTTATGAAAGC
ACTCAAGGTGAGGGGCCTGCAACCAGAGAGCTGTGCAGTGTTCAGACTTCTCCACGAACACAAAGGTAAA
AAAGCACGCTTAGATTGGAATACTGAAGCTGCGTCTTTGATTGGAGAAGAACTTCACGTAGATTTCCTGG
GCGGCCGCATGGTGAGCAAGGGCGAGGAGCTGTTCACCGGGGTGGTGCCCATCCTGGTCGAGCTGGACGG
CGACGTAAACGGCCACAAGTTCAGCGTGTCCGGCGAGGGCGAGGGCGATGCCACCTACGGCAAGCTGACC
CTGAAGTTCATCTGCACCACCGGCAAGCTGCCCGTGCCCTGGCCCACCCTCGTGACCACCCTGTCCTGGG
GCGTGCAGTGCTTCGCCCGCTACCCCGACCACATGAAGCAGCACGACTTCTTCAAGTCCGCCATGCCCGA
AGGCTACGTCCAGGAGCGCACCATCTTCTTCAAGGACGACGGCAACTACAAGACCCGCGCCGAGGTGAAG
TTCGAGGGCGACACCCTGGTGAACCGCATCGAGCTGAAGGGCATCGACTTCAAGGAGGACGGCAACATCC
TGGGGCACAAGCTGGAGTACAACTACATCAGCGGGAACGTCTATATCACCGCCGACAAGCAGAAGAACGG
CATCAAGGCCAACTTCAAGATCCGCCACAACATCGAGGACGGCGGCGTGCAGCTCGCCGACCACTACCAG
CAGAACACCCCCATCGGCGACGGCCCCGTGCTGCTGCCCGACAACCACTACCTGAGCACCCAGTCCGCCT
TAAGCAAAGACCCCAACGAGAAGCGCGATCACATGGTCCTGCTGGAGTTCTTGACCGCCGCCGGGATCAC
TCTCGGCATGGACGAGCTGTCTAGAAAGCTGAACCCTCCTGATGAGAGTGGCCCCGGCTGCATGAGCTGC
AAGTGTGTGCTCTCCTGAGTCGACGGGCCGCGGTAACAATTGTTAACTAACTTAAGCTAGCAACGGTTTC
CCTCTAGCGGGATCAATTCCGCCCCCCCCCCCTAACGTTACTGGCCGAAGCCGCTTGGAATAAGGCCGGT
GTGCGTTTGTCTATATGTTATTTTCCACCATATTGCCGTCTTTTGGCAATGTGAGGGCCCGGAAACCTGG
CCCTGTCTTCTTGACGAGCATTCCTAGGGGTCTTTCCCCTCTCGCCAAAGGAATGCAAGGTCTGTTGAAT
GTCGTGAAGGAAGCAGTTCCTCTGGAAGCTTCTTGAAGACAAACAACGTCTGTAGCGACCCTTTGCAGGC
AGCGGAACCCCCCACCTGGCGACAGGTGCCTCTGCGGCCAAAAGCCACGTGTATAAGATACACCTGCAAA
GGCGGCACAACCCCAGTGCCACGTTGTGAGTTGGATAGTTGTGGAAAGAGTCAAATGGCTCTCCTCAAGC
GTATTCAACAAGGGGCTGAAGGATGCCCAGAAGGTACCCCATTGTATGGGATCTGATCTGGGGCCTCGGT
GCACATGCTTTACATGTGTTTAGTCGAGGTTAAAAAAACGTCTAGGCCCCCCGAACCACGGGGACGTGGT
TTTCCTTTGAAAAACACGATAATACCATGGTCATGAAAACATTTAACATTTCTCAACAAGATCTAGAATT
AGTAGAAGTAGCGACAGAGAAGATTACAATGCTTTATGAGGATAATAAACATCATGTGGGAGCGGCAATT
CGTACGAAAACAGGAGAAATCATTTCGGCAGTACATATTGAAGCGTATATAGGACGAGTAACTGTTTGTG
CAGAAGCCATTGCGATTGGTAGTGCAGTTTCGAATGGACAAAAGGATTTTGACACGATTGTAGCTGTTAG
ACACCCTTATTCTGACGAAGTAGATAGAAGTATTCGAGTGGTAAGTCCTTGTGGTATGTGTAGGGAGTTG
ATTTCAGACTATGCACCAGATTGTTTTGTGTTAATAGAAATGAATGGCAAGTTAGTCAAAACTACGATTG
AAGAACTCATTCCACTCAAATATACCCGAAATTAAAAGTCGAGATGCATCGATGATCTAGAGCTCGCTGA
TCAGCCTCGACTGTGCCTTCTAGTTGCCAGCCATCTGTTGTTTGCCCCTCCCCCGTGCCTTCCTTGACCC
TGGAAGGTGCCACTCCCACTGTCCTTTCCTAATAAAATGAGGAAATTGCATCGCATTGTCTGAGTAGGTG
TCATTCTATTCTGGGGGGTGGGGTGGGGCAGGACAGCAAGGGGGAGGATTGGGAAGACAATAGCAGGCAT
GCTGGGGATGCGGTGGGCTCTATGGCTTCTGAGGCGGAAAGAACCTGCAGCCCAAGCTTGGCGTAATCAT
GGTCATAGCTGTTTCCTGTGTGAAATTGTTATCCGCTCACAATTCCACACAACATACGAGCCGGAAGCAT
AAAGTGTAAAGCCTGGGGTGCCTAATGAGTGAGCTAACTCACATTAATTGCGTTGCGCTCACTGCCCGCT
TTCCAGTCGGGAAACCTGTCGTGCCAGCGGATCTTAAAAGTTTTGTTACTTTATAGAAGAAATTTTGAGT
TTTTGTTTTTTTTTAATAAATAAATAAACATAAATAAATTGTTTGTTGAATTTATTATTAGTATGTAAGT
GTAAATATAATAAAACTTAATATCTATTCAAATTAATAAATAAACCTCGATATACAGACCGATAAAACAC
ATGCGTCAATTTTACGCATGATTATCTTTAACGTACGTCACAATATGATTATCTTTCTAGGGTTAATCTA
GTATACGCGTTTAATTAATCCAGCTTTTGTTCCCTTTAGTGAGGGTTAATTGCGCGCTTGGCGTAATCAT
GGTCATAGCTGTTTCCTGTGTGAAATTGTTATCCGCTCACAATTCCACACAACATACGAGCCGGAAGCAT
AAAGTGTAAAGCCTGGGGTGCCTAATGAGTGAGCTAACTCACATTAATTGCGTTGCGCTCACTGCCCGCT
TTCCAGTCGGGAAACCTGTCGTGCCAGCTGCATTAATGAATCGGCCAACGCGCGGGGAGAGGCGGTTTGC
GTATTGGGCGCTCTTCCGCTTCCTCGCTCACTGACTCGCTGCGCTCGGTCGTTCGGCTGCGGCGAGCGGT
ATCAGCTCACTCAAAGGCGGTAATACGGTTATCCACAGAATCAGGGGATAACGCAGGAAAGAACATGTGA
GCAAAAGGCCAGCAAAAGGCCAGGAACCGTAAAAAGGCCGCGTTGCTGGCGTTTTTCCATAGGCTCCGCC
CCCCTGACGAGCATCACAAAAATCGACGCTCAAGTCAGAGGTGGCGAAACCCGACAGGACTATAAAGATA
CCAGGCGTTTCCCCCTGGAAGCTCCCTCGTGCGCTCTCCTGTTCCGACCCTGCCGCTTACCGGATACCTG
TCCGCCTTTCTCCCTTCGGGAAGCGTGGCGCTTTCTCATAGCTCACGCTGTAGGTATCTCAGTTCGGTGT
AGGTCGTTCGCTCCAAGCTGGGCTGTGTGCACGAACCCCCCGTTCAGCCCGACCGCTGCGCCTTATCCGG
TAACTATCGTCTTGAGTCCAACCCGGTAAGACACGACTTATCGCCACTGGCAGCAGCCACTGGTAACAGG
ATTAGCAGAGCGAGGTATGTAGGCGGTGCTACAGAGTTCTTGAAGTGGTGGCCTAACTACGGCTACACTA
GAAGAACAGTATTTGGTATCTGCGCTCTGCTGAAGCCAGTTACCTTCGGAAAAAGAGTTGGTAGCTCTTG
ATCCGGCAAACAAACCACCGCTGGTAGCGGTGGTTTTTTTGTTTGCAAGCAGCAGATTACGCGCAGAAAA
AAAGGATCTCAAGAAGATCCTTTGATCTTTTCTACGGGGTCTGACGCTCAGTGGAACGAAAACTCACGTT
AAGGGATTTTGGTCATGAGATTATCAAAAAGGATCTTCACCTAGATCCTTTTAAATTAAAAATGAAGTTT
TAAATCAATCTAAAGTATATATGAGTAAACTTGGTCTGACAGTTACCAATGCTTAATCAGTGAGGCACCT
ATCTCAGCGATCTGTCTATTTCGTTCATCCATAGTTGCCTGACTCCCCGTCGTGTAGATAACTACGATAC
GGGAGGGCTTACCATCTGGCCCCAGTGCTGCAATGATACCGCGAGACCCACGCTCACCGGCTCCAGATTT
ATCAGCAATAAACCAGCCAGCCGGAAGGGCCGAGCGCAGAAGTGGTCCTGCAACTTTATCCGCCTCCATC
CAGTCTATTAATTGTTGCCGGGAAGCTAGAGTAAGTAGTTCGCCAGTTAATAGTTTGCGCAACGTTGTTG
CCATTGCTACAGGCATCGTGGTGTCACGCTCGTCGTTTGGTATGGCTTCATTCAGCTCCGGTTCCCAACG
ATCAAGGCGAGTTACATGATCCCCCATGTTGTGCAAAAAAGCGGTTAGCTCCTTCGGTCCTCCGATCGTT
GTCAGAAGTAAGTTGGCCGCAGTGTTATCACTCATGGTTATGGCAGCACTGCATAATTCTCTTACTGTCA
TGCCATCCGTAAGATGCTTTTCTGTGACTGGTGAGTACTCAACCAAGTCATTCTGAGAATAGTGTATGCG
GCGACCGAGTTGCTCTTGCCCGGCGTCAATACGGGATAATACCGCGCCACATAGCAGAACTTTAAAAGTG
CTCATCATTGGAAAACGTTCTTCGGGGCGAAAACTCTCAAGGATCTTACCGCTGTTGAGATCCAGTTCGA
TGTAACCCACTCGTGCACCCAACTGATCTTCAGCATCTTTTACTTTCACCAGCGTTTCTGGGTGAGCAAA
AACAGGAAGGCAAAATGCCGCAAAAAAGGGAATAAGGGCGACACGGAAATGTTGAATACTCATACTCTTC
CTTTTTCAATATTATTGAAGCATTTATCAGGGTTATTGTCTCATGAGCGGATACATATTTGAATGTATTT
AGAAAAATAAACAAATAGGGGTTCCGCGCACATTTCCCCGAAAAGTGCCAC
